Addgene plasmid #201113: pXL_dSSN3_EF1a-tNGFR-2A-Puro
Purpose: Dual barcoding cassettes for SSN-seq; Barcode Set 3
Depositing lab: Pawel Mazur. Depositing organization: University of Texas MD Anderson Cancer Center. Publication: Multiplexed transcriptomic profiling of the fate of human CAR T cells in vivo via genetic barcoding with shielded small nucleotides. Lu X, Lofgren SM, Zhao Y, Mazur PK. Nat Biomed Eng. 2023 Aug 31. doi: 10.1038/s41551-023-01085-3. PubMed 37652986.
Backbone
  Vector backbone: lentiCRISPR v2
  Total vector size (bp): 11123
  Modifications to backbone: The sgRNA cassette was replaced with the dual-SSN cassettes. The EFS-NS promoter was replaced with EF1a. tNGFR-P2A was introduced upstream of Puro.
  Vector type: Lentiviral
  Selectable markers: Puromycin ; truncated NGFR
Growth in bacteria
  Bacterial resistance: Ampicillin, 100 μg/mL
  Growth temperature: 37°C
  Growth strain: NEB Stable
  Copy number: High Copy
Gene/Insert 1
  Gene/Insert name: SSN.guide
  Insert size (bp): 182
  Promoter: Human U6
  Cloning method: Gibson Cloning
  Sequencing primers: 5′ LKO.1 5'
Gene/Insert 2
  Gene/Insert name: SSN.F30
  Insert size (bp): 143
  Promoter: Mouse U6
  Cloning method: Gibson Cloning
  Sequencing primers: 5′ mU6-F
Gene/Insert 3
  Gene/Insert name: tNGFR
  Species: H. sapiens (human)
  Promoter: EF1a
  Cloning method: Gibson Cloning
  Sequencing primers: 5′ EF-1a Forward; 3′ WPRE-R
Terms and licenses: Academic/Nonprofit Terms; Industry Terms: Not Available to Industry
How to cite: pXL_dSSN3_EF1a-tNGFR-2A-Puro was a gift from Pawel Mazur (Addgene plasmid # 201113 ; http://n2t.net/addgene:201113 ; RRID:Addgene_201113)
