[The description below was written by a language model from this plasmid's Addgene catalogue record and pLannotate feature annotations shown in this document.]
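Description:
pXL_dSSN3_EF1a-tNGFR-2A-Puro is an 11.1 kb lentiviral transfer plasmid derived from lentiCRISPR v2, built to deliver genetic barcodes for SSN-seq (shielded small nucleotide barcoding); it carries Barcode Set 3 of the series. It is propagated in E. coli through a high-copy ColE1/pUC-type origin with ampicillin resistance. The backbone also retains an f1 origin and an SV40/EM7-driven bleomycin/Zeocin resistance cassette that lies outside the packaged region. Viral genomic RNA is produced from a CMV enhancer/promoter fused to a truncated HIV-1 5' LTR. The proviral region contains the Ψ packaging signal, RRE and cPPT/CTS, and ends with WPRE and a self-inactivating ΔU3 3' LTR followed by a bGH polyadenylation signal.

According to the record, the original sgRNA cassette was replaced with two RNA polymerase III barcode units. These are SSN.guide (182 bp) under the human U6 promoter and SSN.F30 (143 bp) under a mouse U6 promoter. The feature table detects the human U6 promoter followed by fragments of the S. pyogenes tracrRNA/gRNA scaffold, consistent with a guide-scaffold-based barcode RNA. The mouse U6 promoter and the F30 element are not annotated, and a loxP site sits between this region and the downstream promoter, though its role is not stated. The EFS promoter was exchanged for full-length EF-1α, which drives a truncated human NGFR joined by a P2A peptide to puromycin N-acetyltransferase. Transduced cells can therefore be selected with puromycin or enriched through the signalling-deficient surface marker. No Cas9 coding sequence appears in the annotation. The associated work applied these barcodes to multiplexed transcriptomic tracking of human CAR T cell fate in vivo.
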