Features (pLannotate 1.2.2; 34 found; start..end, strand, type, name):
    217..397     +  LTR            5' LTR (truncated): truncated 5' long terminal repeat (LTR) from HIV-1
    444..569     +  misc_feature   HIV-1 Ψ: packaging signal of human immunodeficiency virus type 1
    553..916     +  CDS            HIV-1 gag (fragment): gag protein from human immunodeficiency virus 1; gag
   1062..1295    +  misc_feature   RRE: The Rev response element (RRE) of HIV-1 allows for Rev-dependent mRNA export from the nucleus to the cytoplasm.
   1672..1772    +  CDS            Rev (fragment): human immunodeficiency virus 1 (HIV-1) Rev protein; rev; enhances nuclear export of unspliced and incompletely spliced viral mRNAs
   1822..1939    +  misc_feature   cPPT/CTS: central polypurine tract and central termination sequence of HIV-1
   1990..2230    +  promoter       U6 promoter: RNA polymerase III promoter for human U6 snRNA
   2298..2342    +  misc_RNA       tracrRNA (fragment): trans-activating CRISPR RNA for the Streptococcus pyogenes CRISPR/Cas9 system
   2372..2391    +  misc_RNA       gRNA scaffold (fragment): guide RNA scaffold for the Streptococcus pyogenes CRISPR/Cas9 system
   2622..2655    +  protein_bind   loxP: Cre-mediated recombination occurs in the 8-bp core sequence (GCATACAT). Cre recombinase
   2891..4053    +  promoter       EF-1α promoter: strong constitutive promoter for human elongation factor EF-1α
   4070..4900    +  CDS            NGFR (fragment): TNR16_HUMAN - Also known as TNFRSF16. Experimental evidence at protein level: Swiss-Prot protein existence level 1. Low affinity receptor which can bind to NGF, BDNF, NTF3, and NTF4. Forms a heterodimeric receptor with SORCS2 that binds the precursor forms of NGF, BDNF and NTF3 with high affinity, and has much lower affinity for mature NGF and BDNF (PubMed:24908487). Plays an important role in differentiation and survival of specific neuronal populations during development (By similarity). Can mediate cell survival as well as cell death of neural cells. Plays a role in the inactivation of RHOA
   4967..5563    +  CDS            PuroR (fragment): puromycin N-acetyltransferase; pac from Streptomyces; confers resistance to puromycin
   5597..6185    +  misc_feature   WPRE: woodchuck hepatitis virus posttranscriptional regulatory element
   6236..6255    +  misc_feature   cPPT/CTS (fragment): central polypurine tract and central termination sequence of HIV-1
   6257..6490    +  LTR            3' LTR (ΔU3): self-inactivating 3' long terminal repeat (LTR) from HIV-1
   6522..6746    +  polyA_signal   bGH poly(A) signal: bovine growth hormone polyadenylation signal
   6750..6771    +  promoter       SV40 promoter (fragment): SV40 enhancer and early promoter
   6792..7220    +  rep_origin     f1 ori (sequence partly withheld): f1 bacteriophage origin of replication; arrow indicates direction of (+) strand synthesis
   7234..7563    +  promoter       SV40 promoter: SV40 enhancer and early promoter
   7611..7658    +  promoter       EM7 promoter: synthetic bacterial promoter&nbsp
   7677..8051    +  CDS            BleoR: antibiotic-binding protein; Sh ble from Streptoalloteichus hindustanus; confers resistance to bleomycin, phleomycin, and Zeocin™
   8061..8186    +  CDS            ble (fragment): BLE_KLEPN - Experimental evidence at protein level: Swiss-Prot protein existence level 1. Binding protein with a strong affinity to the bleomycin family of antibiotics. Binds to CL990; an antimitotic-antibiotic compound. From Klebsiella pneumoniae.
   8181..8302    +  polyA_signal   SV40 poly(A) signal: SV40 polyadenylation signal
   8373..8395    -  protein_bind   lac operator (fragment): The lac repressor binds to the lac operator to inhibit transcription in E. coli. This inhibition can be relieved by adding lactose or isopropyl-β-D-thiogalactopyranoside (IPTG). lac repressor encoded by lacI
   8399..8429    -  promoter       lac promoter: promoter for the E. coli lac operon
   8444..8465    -  protein_bind   CAP binding site: CAP binding activates transcription in the presence of cAMP. E. coli catabolite activator protein
   8478..8570    -  CDS            lacI (fragment): lac repressor; lacI; The lac repressor binds to the lac operator to inhibit transcription in E. coli. This inhibition can be relieved by adding lactose or isopropyl-β-D-thiogalactopyranoside (IPTG).
   8753..9341    -  rep_origin     ori: high-copy-number ColE1/pMB1/pBR322/pUC origin of replication
   9512..10372   -  CDS            AmpR: β-lactamase; bla; confers resistance to ampicillin, carbenicillin, and related antibiotics
  10373..10477   -  promoter       AmpR promoter: bla
  10536..10588   -  misc_feature   bom (fragment): basis of mobility region from pBR322
  10743..11122   +  enhancer       CMV enhancer: human cytomegalovirus immediate early enhancer
  11123..199     +  promoter       CMV promoter (across the origin): human cytomegalovirus (CMV) immediate early promoter
>Addgene plasmid #201113 | pXL_dSSN3_EF1a-tNGFR-2A-Puro | addgene full sequence | sequence record 394445 | Addgene NGS Result
TGATGCGGTTTTGGCAGTACATCAATGGGCGTGGATAGCGGTTTGACTCACGGGGATTTCCAAGTCTCCA
CCCCATTGACGTCAATGGGAGTTTGTTTTGGCACCAAAATCAACGGGACTTTCCAAAATGTCGTAACAAC
TCCGCCCCATTGACGCAAATGGGCGGTAGGCGTGTACGGTGGGAGGTCTATATAAGCAGCGCGTTTTGCC
TGTACTGGGTCTCTCTGGTTAGACCAGATCTGAGCCTGGGAGCTCTCTGGCTAACTAGGGAACCCACTGC
TTAAGCCTCAATAAAGCTTGCCTTGAGTGCTTCAAGTAGTGTGTGCCCGTCTGTTGTGTGACTCTGGTAA
CTAGAGATCCCTCAGACCCTTTTAGTCAGTGTGGAAAATCTCTAGCAGTGGCGCCCGAACAGGGACTTGA
AAGCGAAAGGGAAACCAGAGGAGCTCTCTCGACGCAGGACTCGGCTTGCTGAAGCGCGCACGGCAAGAGG
CGAGGGGCGGCGACTGGTGAGTACGCCAAAAATTTTGACTAGCGGAGGCTAGAAGGAGAGAGATGGGTGC
GAGAGCGTCAGTATTAAGCGGGGGAGAATTAGATCGCGATGGGAAAAAATTCGGTTAAGGCCAGGGGGAA
AGAAAAAATATAAATTAAAACATATAGTATGGGCAAGCAGGGAGCTAGAACGATTCGCAGTTAATCCTGG
CCTGTTAGAAACATCAGAAGGCTGTAGACAAATACTGGGACAGCTACAACCATCCCTTCAGACAGGATCA
GAAGAACTTAGATCATTATATAATACAGTAGCAACCCTCTATTGTGTGCATCAAAGGATAGAGATAAAAG
ACACCAAGGAAGCTTTAGACAAGATAGAGGAAGAGCAAAACAAAAGTAAGACCACCGCACAGCAAGCGGC
CGCTGATCTTCAGACCTGGAGGAGGAGATATGAGGGACAATTGGAGAAGTGAATTATATAAATATAAAGT
AGTAAAAATTGAACCATTAGGAGTAGCACCCACCAAGGCAAAGAGAAGAGTGGTGCAGAGAGAAAAAAGA
GCAGTGGGAATAGGAGCTTTGTTCCTTGGGTTCTTGGGAGCAGCAGGAAGCACTATGGGCGCAGCGTCAA
TGACGCTGACGGTACAGGCCAGACAATTATTGTCTGGTATAGTGCAGCAGCAGAACAATTTGCTGAGGGC
TATTGAGGCGCAACAGCATCTGTTGCAACTCACAGTCTGGGGCATCAAGCAGCTCCAGGCAAGAATCCTG
GCTGTGGAAAGATACCTAAAGGATCAACAGCTCCTGGGGATTTGGGGTTGCTCTGGAAAACTCATTTGCA
CCACTGCTGTGCCTTGGAATGCTAGTTGGAGTAATAAATCTCTGGAACAGATTTGGAATCACACGACCTG
GATGGAGTGGGACAGAGAAATTAACAATTACACAAGCTTAATACACTCCTTAATTGAAGAATCGCAAAAC
CAGCAAGAAAAGAATGAACAAGAATTATTGGAATTAGATAAATGGGCAAGTTTGTGGAATTGGTTTAACA
TAACAAATTGGCTGTGGTATATAAAATTATTCATAATGATAGTAGGAGGCTTGGTAGGTTTAAGAATAGT
TTTTGCTGTACTTTCTATAGTGAATAGAGTTAGGCAGGGATATTCACCATTATCGTTTCAGACCCACCTC
CCAACCCCGAGGGGACCCGACAGGCCCGAAGGAATAGAAGAAGAAGGTGGAGAGAGAGACAGAGACAGAT
CCATTCGATTAGTGAACGGATCGGCACTGCGTGCGCCAATTCTGCAGACAAATGGCAGTATTCATCCACA
ATTTTAAAAGAAAAGGGGGGATTGGGGGGTACAGTGCAGGGGAAAGAATAGTAGACATAATAGCAACAGA
CATACAAACTAAAGAATTACAAAAACAAATTACAAAAATTCAAAATTTTCGGGTTTATTACAGGGACAGC
AGAGATCCAGTTTGGTTAATTAAGGTACCGAGGGCCTATTTCCCATGATTCCTTCATATTTGCATATACG
ATACAAGGCTGTTAGAGAGATAATTAGAATTAATTTGACTGTAAACACAAAGATATTAGTACAAAATACG
TGACGTAGAAAGTAATAATTTCTTGGGTAGTTTGCAGTTTTAAAATTATGTTTTAAAATGGACTATCATA
TGCTTACCGTAACTTGAAAGTATTTCGATTTCTTGGCTTTATATATCTTGTGGAAAGGACGAAACACCGT
GCTCGCTTCGGCAGCACATATACTAGTCGACGTCCTTCTGTTTAAGAGCTAAGCTGGAAACAGCATAGCA
AGTTTAAATAAGGCTAGTCCGTTATCAACTTGGCCGCTTTAAGGCCGGTCCTAGCAAGGCCAAGTGGCAC
CGAGTCGGTGCTCTAGAGCGGACTTCGGTCCGCTTTTTTTCTCGAGTGATCCGACGCGCCATCTCTAGGC
CCGCGCCGGCCCCCTCGCACGGACTTGTGGGAGAAGCTCGGCTACTCCCCTGCCCCGGTTAATTTGCATA
TAATATTTCCTAGTAACTATAGAGGCTTAATGTGCGATAAAAGACAGATAATCTGTTCTTTTTAATACTA
GCTACATTTTACATGATAGGCTTGGATTTCTATAACTTCGTATAGCATACATTATACGAAGTTATAAACA
GCACAAAAGGAAACTCACCCTAACTGTAAAGTAATTGTGTGTTTTGAGACTATAAGTATCCCTTGGAGAA
CCACCTTGTTGGTGCTCGCTTCGGCAGCACATATACTAGTCGACGTCCTTCTTTGCCATGTGTATCGGTC
CGATACTCTGATGATGGGCTTTAAGGCCGGTCCTAGCAACCATCATTCATGGCAATCTAGAGCGGACTTC
GGTCCGCTTTTTTTGAATTCGGCTCCGGTGCCCGTCAGTGGGCAGAGCGCACATCGCCCACAGTCCCCGA
GAAGTTGGGGGGAGGGGTCGGCAATTGAACCGGTGCCTAGAGAAGGTGGCGCGGGGTAAACTGGGAAAGT
GATGTCGTGTACTGGCTCCGCCTTTTTCCCGAGGGTGGGGGAGAACCGTATATAAGTGCAGTAGTCGCCG
TGAACGTTCTTTTTCGCAACGGGTTTGCCGCCAGAACACAGGTAAGTGCCGTGTGTGGTTCCCGCGGGCC
TGGCCTCTTTACGGGTTATGGCCCTTGCGTGCCTTGAATTACTTCCACCTGGCTCCAGTACGTGATTCTT
GATCCCGAGCTGGAGCCAGGGGCGGGCCTTGCGCTTTAGGAGCCCCTTCGCCTCGTGCTTGAGTTGAGGC
CTGGCCTGGGCGCTGGGGCCGCCGCGTGCGAATCTGGTGGCACCTTCGCGCCTGTCTCGCTGCTTTCGAT
AAGTCTCTAGCCATTTAAAATTTTTGATGACCTGCTGCGACGCTTTTTTTCTGGCAAGATAGTCTTGTAA
ATGCGGGCCAGGATCTGCACACTGGTATTTCGGTTTTTGGGGCCGCGGGCGGCGACGGGGCCCGTGCGTC
CCAGCGCACATGTTCGGCGAGGCGGGGCCTGCGAGCGCGGCCACCGAGAATCGGACGGGGGTAGTCTCAA
GCTGGCCGGCCTGCTCTGGTGCCTGGCCTCGCGCCGCCGTGTATCGCCCCGCCCTGGGCGGCAAGGCTGG
CCCGGTCGGCACCAGTTGCGTGAGCGGAAAGATGGCCGCTTCCCGGCCCTGCTCCAGGGGGCTCAAAATG
GAGGACGCGGCGCTCGGGAGAGCGGGCGGGTGAGTCACCCACACAAAGGAAAGGGGCCTTTCCGTCCTCA
GCCGTCGCTTCATGTGACTCCACGGAGTACCGGGCGCCGTCCAGGCACCTCGATTAGTTCTGGAGCTTTT
GGAGTACGTCGTCTTTAGGTTGGGGGGAGGGGTTTTATGCGATGGAGTTTCCCCACACTGAGTGGGTGGA
GACTGAAGTTAGGCCAGCTTGGCACTTGATGTAATTCTCCTTGGAATTTGCCCTTTTTGAGTTTGGATCT
TGGTTCATTCTCAAGCCTCAGACAGTGGTTCAAAGTTTTTTTCTTCCATTTCAGGTGTCGTGAACACGCT
AGCGCCACCATGGGGGCAGGTGCCACTGGCCGCGCCATGGACGGGCCGCGCCTGCTGCTGTTGCTGCTTC
TGGGGGTGTCCCTTGGAGGTGCCAAGGAGGCATGCCCCACAGGCCTGTACACACACAGCGGTGAGTGCTG
CAAAGCCTGCAACCTGGGCGAGGGTGTGGCCCAGCCTTGTGGAGCCAACCAGACCGTGTGTGAGCCCTGC
CTGGACAGCGTGACGTTCTCCGACGTGGTGAGCGCGACCGAGCCGTGCAAGCCGTGCACCGAGTGCGTGG
GGCTCCAGAGCATGTCGGCGCCATGCGTGGAGGCCGACGACGCCGTGTGCCGCTGCGCCTACGGCTACTA
CCAGGATGAGACGACTGGGCGCTGCGAGGCGTGCCGCGTGTGCGAGGCGGGCTCGGGCCTCGTGTTCTCC
TGCCAGGACAAGCAGAACACCGTGTGCGAGGAGTGCCCCGACGGCACGTATTCCGACGAGGCCAACCACG
TGGACCCGTGCCTGCCCTGCACCGTGTGCGAGGACACCGAGCGCCAGCTCCGCGAGTGCACACGCTGGGC
CGACGCCGAGTGCGAGGAGATCCCTGGCCGTTGGATTACACGGTCCACACCCCCAGAGGGCTCGGACAGC
ACAGCCCCCAGCACCCAGGAGCCTGAGGCACCTCCAGAACAAGACCTCATAGCCAGCACGGTGGCAGGTG
TGGTGACCACAGTGATGGGCAGCTCCCAGCCCGTGGTGACCCGAGGCACCACCGACAACCTCATCCCTGT
CTATTGCTCCATCCTGGCTGCTGTGGTTGTGGGTCTTGTGGCCTACATAGCCTTCAAGAGGTGGAACAGC
GGGTCTGGCGCCACAAACTTCTCTCTGCTAAAGCAAGCAGGTGATGTTGAAGAAAACCCCGGGCCTACCG
AGTACAAGCCCACGGTGCGCCTCGCCACCCGCGACGACGTCCCCAGGGCCGTACGCACCCTCGCCGCCGC
GTTCGCCGACTACCCCGCCACGCGCCACACCGTCGATCCGGACCGCCACATCGAGCGGGTCACCGAGCTG
CAAGAACTCTTCCTCACGCGCGTCGGGCTCGACATCGGCAAGGTGTGGGTCGCGGACGACGGCGCCGCGG
TGGCGGTCTGGACCACGCCGGAGAGCGTCGAAGCGGGGGCGGTGTTCGCCGAGATCGGCCCGCGCATGGC
CGAGTTGAGCGGTTCCCGGCTGGCCGCGCAGCAACAGATGGAAGGCCTCCTGGCGCCGCACCGGCCCAAG
GAGCCCGCGTGGTTCCTGGCCACCGTCGGAGTCTCGCCCGACCACCAGGGCAAGGGTCTGGGCAGCGCCG
TCGTGCTCCCCGGAGTGGAGGCGGCCGAGCGCGCCGGGGTGCCCGCCTTCCTGGAGACCTCCGCGCCCCG
CAACCTCCCCTTCTACGAGCGGCTCGGCTTCACCGTCACCGCCGACGTCGAGGTGCCCGAAGGACCGCGC
ACCTGGTGCATGACCCGCAAGCCCGGTGCCTGACTCGAGTAAGGATCCTAATCTAGATAAGTCGACAATC
AACCTCTGGATTACAAAATTTGTGAAAGATTGACTGGTATTCTTAACTATGTTGCTCCTTTTACGCTATG
TGGATACGCTGCTTTAATGCCTTTGTATCATGCTATTGCTTCCCGTATGGCTTTCATTTTCTCCTCCTTG
TATAAATCCTGGTTGCTGTCTCTTTATGAGGAGTTGTGGCCCGTTGTCAGGCAACGTGGCGTGGTGTGCA
CTGTGTTTGCTGACGCAACCCCCACTGGTTGGGGCATTGCCACCACCTGTCAGCTCCTTTCCGGGACTTT
CGCTTTCCCCCTCCCTATTGCCACGGCGGAACTCATCGCCGCCTGCCTTGCCCGCTGCTGGACAGGGGCT
CGGCTGTTGGGCACTGACAATTCCGTGGTGTTGTCGGGGAAATCATCGTCCTTTCCTTGGCTGCTCGCCT
GTGTTGCCACCTGGATTCTGCGCGGGACGTCCTTCTGCTACGTCCCTTCGGCCCTCAATCCAGCGGACCT
TCCTTCCCGCGGCCTGCTGCCGGCTCTGCGGCCTCTTCCGCGTCTTCGCCTTCGCCCTCAGACGAGTCGG
ATCTCCCTTTGGGCCGCCTCCCCGCGTCGACTTTAAGACCAATGACTTACAAGGCAGCTGTAGATCTTAG
CCACTTTTTAAAAGAAAAGGGGGGACTGGAAGGGCTAATTCACTCCCAACGAAGACAAGATCTGCTTTTT
GCTTGTACTGGGTCTCTCTGGTTAGACCAGATCTGAGCCTGGGAGCTCTCTGGCTAACTAGGGAACCCAC
TGCTTAAGCCTCAATAAAGCTTGCCTTGAGTGCTTCAAGTAGTGTGTGCCCGTCTGTTGTGTGACTCTGG
TAACTAGAGATCCCTCAGACCCTTTTAGTCAGTGTGGAAAATCTCTAGCAGGGCCCGTTTAAACCCGCTG
ATCAGCCTCGACTGTGCCTTCTAGTTGCCAGCCATCTGTTGTTTGCCCCTCCCCCGTGCCTTCCTTGACC
CTGGAAGGTGCCACTCCCACTGTCCTTTCCTAATAAAATGAGGAAATTGCATCGCATTGTCTGAGTAGGT
GTCATTCTATTCTGGGGGGTGGGGTGGGGCAGGACAGCAAGGGGGAGGATTGGGAAGACAATAGCAGGCA
TGCTGGGGATGCGGTGGGCTCTATGGCTTCTGAGGCGGAAAGAACCAGCTGGGGCTCTAGGGGGTATCCC
C
[124 nt withheld, positions 6792-6915]
C
[91 nt withheld, positions 6917-7007]
A
[49 nt withheld, positions 7009-7057]
CCTTTGACGTTGGAGTCCACGTTCTTT
[37 nt withheld, positions 7085-7121]
ACCCTATCTCGGTCTATTCTTTTGATTTATAAGGGATTTTGCCGATTTCGGCCTATTGGTTAAAAAATGA
GCTGATTTAACAAAAATTTAACGCGAATTAATTCTGTGGAATGTGTGTCAGTTAGGGTGTGGAAAGTCCC
CAGGCTCCCCAGCAGGCAGAAGTATGCAAAGCATGCATCTCAATTAGTCAGCAACCAGGTGTGGAAAGTC
CCCAGGCTCCCCAGCAGGCAGAAGTATGCAAAGCATGCATCTCAATTAGTCAGCAACCATAGTCCCGCCC
CTAACTCCGCCCATCCCGCCCCTAACTCCGCCCAGTTCCGCCCATTCTCCGCCCCATGGCTGACTAATTT
TTTTTATTTATGCAGAGGCCGAGGCCGCCTCTGCCTCTGAGCTATTCCAGAAGTAGTGAGGAGGCTTTTT
TGGAGGCCTAGGCTTTTGCAAAAAGCTCCCGGGAGCTTGTATATCCATTTTCGGATCTGATCAGCACGTG
TTGACAATTAATCATCGGCATAGTATATCGGCATAGTATAATACGACAAGGTGAGGAACTAAACCATGGC
CAAGTTGACCAGTGCCGTTCCGGTGCTCACCGCGCGCGACGTCGCCGGAGCGGTCGAGTTCTGGACCGAC
CGGCTCGGGTTCTCCCGGGACTTCGTGGAGGACGACTTCGCCGGTGTGGTCCGGGACGACGTGACCCTGT
TCATCAGCGCGGTCCAGGACCAGGTGGTGCCGGACAACACCCTGGCCTGGGTGTGGGTGCGCGGCCTGGA
CGAGCTGTACGCCGAGTGGTCGGAGGTCGTGTCCACGAACTTCCGGGACGCCTCCGGGCCGGCCATGACC
GAGATCGGCGAGCAGCCGTGGGGGCGGGAGTTCGCCCTGCGCGACCCGGCCGGCAACTGCGTGCACTTCG
TGGCCGAGGAGCAGGACTGACACGTGCTACGAGATTTCGATTCCACCGCCGCCTTCTATGAAAGGTTGGG
CTTCGGAATCGTTTTCCGGGACGCCGGCTGGATGATCCTCCAGCGCGGGGATCTCATGCTGGAGTTCTTC
GCCCACCCCAACTTGTTTATTGCAGCTTATAATGGTTACAAATAAAGCAATAGCATCACAAATTTCACAA
ATAAAGCATTTTTTTCACTGCATTCTAGTTGTGGTTTGTCCAAACTCATCAATGTATCTTATCATGTCTG
TATACCGTCGACCTCTAGCTAGAGCTTGGCGTAATCATGGTCATAGCTGTTTCCTGTGTGAAATTGTTAT
CCGCTCACAATTCCACACAACATACGAGCCGGAAGCATAAAGTGTAAAGCCTGGGGTGCCTAATGAGTGA
GCTAACTCACATTAATTGCGTTGCGCTCACTGCCCGCTTTCCAGTCGGGAAACCTGTCGTGCCAGCTGCA
TTAATGAATCGGCCAACGCGCGGGGAGAGGCGGTTTGCGTATTGGGCGCTCTTCCGCTTCCTCGCTCACT
GACTCGCTGCGCTCGGTCGTTCGGCTGCGGCGAGCGGTATCAGCTCACTCAAAGGCGGTAATACGGTTAT
CCACAGAATCAGGGGATAACGCAGGAAAGAACATGTGAGCAAAAGGCCAGCAAAAGGCCAGGAACCGTAA
AAAGGCCGCGTTGCTGGCGTTTTTCCATAGGCTCCGCCCCCCTGACGAGCATCACAAAAATCGACGCTCA
AGTCAGAGGTGGCGAAACCCGACAGGACTATAAAGATACCAGGCGTTTCCCCCTGGAAGCTCCCTCGTGC
GCTCTCCTGTTCCGACCCTGCCGCTTACCGGATACCTGTCCGCCTTTCTCCCTTCGGGAAGCGTGGCGCT
TTCTCATAGCTCACGCTGTAGGTATCTCAGTTCGGTGTAGGTCGTTCGCTCCAAGCTGGGCTGTGTGCAC
GAACCCCCCGTTCAGCCCGACCGCTGCGCCTTATCCGGTAACTATCGTCTTGAGTCCAACCCGGTAAGAC
ACGACTTATCGCCACTGGCAGCAGCCACTGGTAACAGGATTAGCAGAGCGAGGTATGTAGGCGGTGCTAC
AGAGTTCTTGAAGTGGTGGCCTAACTACGGCTACACTAGAAGAACAGTATTTGGTATCTGCGCTCTGCTG
AAGCCAGTTACCTTCGGAAAAAGAGTTGGTAGCTCTTGATCCGGCAAACAAACCACCGCTGGTAGCGGTG
GTTTTTTTGTTTGCAAGCAGCAGATTACGCGCAGAAAAAAAGGATCTCAAGAAGATCCTTTGATCTTTTC
TACGGGGTCTGACGCTCAGTGGAACGAAAACTCACGTTAAGGGATTTTGGTCATGAGATTATCAAAAAGG
ATCTTCACCTAGATCCTTTTAAATTAAAAATGAAGTTTTAAATCAATCTAAAGTATATATGAGTAAACTT
GGTCTGACAGTTACCAATGCTTAATCAGTGAGGCACCTATCTCAGCGATCTGTCTATTTCGTTCATCCAT
AGTTGCCTGACTCCCCGTCGTGTAGATAACTACGATACGGGAGGGCTTACCATCTGGCCCCAGTGCTGCA
ATGATACCGCGAGACCCACGCTCACCGGCTCCAGATTTATCAGCAATAAACCAGCCAGCCGGAAGGGCCG
AGCGCAGAAGTGGTCCTGCAACTTTATCCGCCTCCATCCAGTCTATTAATTGTTGCCGGGAAGCTAGAGT
AAGTAGTTCGCCAGTTAATAGTTTGCGCAACGTTGTTGCCATTGCTACAGGCATCGTGGTGTCACGCTCG
TCGTTTGGTATGGCTTCATTCAGCTCCGGTTCCCAACGATCAAGGCGAGTTACATGATCCCCCATGTTGT
GCAAAAAAGCGGTTAGCTCCTTCGGTCCTCCGATCGTTGTCAGAAGTAAGTTGGCCGCAGTGTTATCACT
CATGGTTATGGCAGCACTGCATAATTCTCTTACTGTCATGCCATCCGTAAGATGCTTTTCTGTGACTGGT
GAGTACTCAACCAAGTCATTCTGAGAATAGTGTATGCGGCGACCGAGTTGCTCTTGCCCGGCGTCAATAC
GGGATAATACCGCGCCACATAGCAGAACTTTAAAAGTGCTCATCATTGGAAAACGTTCTTCGGGGCGAAA
ACTCTCAAGGATCTTACCGCTGTTGAGATCCAGTTCGATGTAACCCACTCGTGCACCCAACTGATCTTCA
GCATCTTTTACTTTCACCAGCGTTTCTGGGTGAGCAAAAACAGGAAGGCAAAATGCCGCAAAAAAGGGAA
TAAGGGCGACACGGAAATGTTGAATACTCATACTCTTCCTTTTTCAATATTATTGAAGCATTTATCAGGG
TTATTGTCTCATGAGCGGATACATATTTGAATGTATTTAGAAAAATAAACAAATAGGGGTTCCGCGCACA
TTTCCCCGAAAAGTGCCACCTGACGTCGACGGATCGGGAGATCTCCCGATCCCCTATGGTGCACTCTCAG
TACAATCTGCTCTGATGCCGCATAGTTAAGCCAGTATCTGCTCCCTGCTTGTGTGTTGGAGGTCGCTGAG
TAGTGCGCGAGCAAAATTTAAGCTACAACAAGGCAAGGCTTGACCGACAATTGCATGAAGAATCTGCTTA
GGGTTAGGCGTTTTGCGCTGCTTCGCGATGTACGGGCCAGATATACGCGTTGACATTGATTATTGACTAG
TTATTAATAGTAATCAATTACGGGGTCATTAGTTCATAGCCCATATATGGAGTTCCGCGTTACATAACTT
ACGGTAAATGGCCCGCCTGGCTGACCGCCCAACGACCCCCGCCCATTGACGTCAATAATGACGTATGTTC
CCATAGTAACGCCAATAGGGACTTTCCATTGACGTCAATGGGTGGAGTATTTACGGTAAACTGCCCACTT
GGCAGTACATCAAGTGTATCATATGCCAAGTACGCCCCCTATTGACGTCAATGACGGTAAATGGCCCGCC
TGGCATTATGCCCAGTACATGACCTTATGGGACTTTCCTACTTGGCAGTACATCTACGTATTAGTCATCG
CTATTACCATGG
